Addgene plasmid #191549: LentiCRISPR v2 sgZER1-1
Purpose: Expression of spCas9 and sgRNA targetting ZER1
Depositing lab: Elizabeth White. Depositing organization: University of Pennsylvania. Publication: ZER1 Contributes to the Carcinogenic Activity of High-Risk HPV E7 Proteins. Nouel J, White EA. mBio. 2022 Nov 8:e0203322. doi: 10.1128/mbio.02033-22. PubMed 36346242.
Backbone
  Vector backbone: pXPR_023 LentiCRISPR v2
  Vector type: Lentiviral
  Selectable markers: Puromycin
Growth in bacteria
  Bacterial resistance: Ampicillin, 100 μg/mL
  Growth temperature: 37°C
  Growth strain: NEB Stable
  Copy number: High Copy
Gene/Insert
  Gene/Insert name: spCas9 (alt name: sgRNA ZER1)
  gRNA/shRNA sequence: CAGGGACCCAATCAATCATG
  Species: H. sapiens (human); Other
  Entrez Gene: ZER1 (a.k.a. C9orf60, Hzyg, RP11-545E17.4, ZYG, ZYG11BL)
  Cloning method: Ligation Independent Cloning
Terms and licenses: Academic/Nonprofit Terms; Industry Terms: Not Available to Industry
Depositor comments: Please visit https://www.biorxiv.org/content/10.1101/2022.07.18.500567v1 for bioRxiv preprint.
How to cite: LentiCRISPR v2 sgZER1-1 was a gift from Elizabeth White (Addgene plasmid # 191549 ; http://n2t.net/addgene:191549 ; RRID:Addgene_191549)
