[The description below was written by a language model from this plasmid's Addgene catalogue record and pLannotate feature annotations shown in this document.]
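Description:
LentiCRISPR v2 sgZER1-1 is an all-in-one lentiviral CRISPR vector built on the pXPR_023 LentiCRISPR v2 backbone. It delivers both Streptococcus pyogenes Cas9 and a single guide RNA directed against human ZER1. In bacteria it is maintained as a high-copy plasmid through a ColE1/pUC-type origin and is selected with ampicillin via the β-lactamase gene. The backbone also carries an f1 origin and an SV40/EM7-driven BleoR cassette, which lie outside the region packaged into virus.

The transfer cassette starts with a CMV enhancer/promoter fused to a truncated HIV-1 5' LTR, which drives genomic RNA production in packaging cells. It is followed by the Ψ packaging signal, a gag fragment, the RRE for Rev-dependent nuclear export, and the cPPT/CTS. The cassette ends in a ΔU3 self-inactivating 3' LTR, with a bGH polyadenylation signal downstream.

Within this frame, a human U6 RNA polymerase III promoter transcribes the ZER1-targeting spacer joined to the SpCas9 gRNA scaffold. An EF-1α core promoter drives the Cas9 coding sequence, which is followed by a puromycin N-acetyltransferase gene. The feature table does not annotate the linker between Cas9 and PuroR. No separate promoter is annotated for PuroR, so it appears to be expressed from the same transcript as Cas9. A WPRE after PuroR enhances expression of that transcript.

Transduced mammalian cells can be selected with puromycin, and Cas9 guided to ZER1 introduces double-strand breaks that disrupt the gene. The associated publication concerns the contribution of ZER1 to the carcinogenic activity of high-risk HPV E7 proteins, which is consistent with use for ZER1 knockout in human cells. The "-1" suffix suggests it is one of several guides against this gene, although the record does not say so.
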