Features (pLannotate 1.2.2; 33 found; start..end, strand, type, name):
    217..397     +  LTR            5' LTR (truncated): truncated 5' long terminal repeat (LTR) from HIV-1
    444..569     +  misc_feature   HIV-1 Ψ: packaging signal of human immunodeficiency virus type 1
    553..916     +  CDS            HIV-1 gag (fragment): gag protein from human immunodeficiency virus 1; gag
   1062..1295    +  misc_feature   RRE: The Rev response element (RRE) of HIV-1 allows for Rev-dependent mRNA export from the nucleus to the cytoplasm.
   1672..1772    +  CDS            Rev (fragment): human immunodeficiency virus 1 (HIV-1) Rev protein; rev; enhances nuclear export of unspliced and incompletely spliced viral mRNAs
   1822..1939    +  misc_feature   cPPT/CTS: central polypurine tract and central termination sequence of HIV-1
   1990..2230    +  promoter       U6 promoter: RNA polymerase III promoter for human U6 snRNA
   2260..2335    +  misc_RNA       gRNA scaffold: guide RNA scaffold for the Streptococcus pyogenes CRISPR/Cas9 system
   2353..2371    +  CDS            small t antigen (fragment): SV40 (simian virus 40) small t antigen
   2397..2608    +  promoter       EF-1α core promoter: core promoter for human elongation factor EF-1α
   2633..6736    +  CDS            Cas9: Cas9 (Csn1) endonuclease from the Streptococcus pyogenes Type II CRISPR/Cas system generates RNA-guided double strand breaks in DNA
   6874..7471    +  CDS            PuroR (fragment): puromycin N-acetyltransferase; pac from Streptomyces; confers resistance to puromycin
   7487..8075    +  misc_feature   WPRE: woodchuck hepatitis virus posttranscriptional regulatory element
   8126..8145    +  misc_feature   cPPT/CTS (fragment): central polypurine tract and central termination sequence of HIV-1
   8147..8380    +  LTR            3' LTR (ΔU3): self-inactivating 3' long terminal repeat (LTR) from HIV-1
   8412..8636    +  polyA_signal   bGH poly(A) signal: bovine growth hormone polyadenylation signal
   8640..8661    +  promoter       SV40 promoter (fragment): SV40 enhancer and early promoter
   8682..9110    +  rep_origin     f1 ori (sequence partly withheld): f1 bacteriophage origin of replication; arrow indicates direction of (+) strand synthesis
   9163..9373    +  promoter       SV40 promoter: SV40 early promoter
   9429..9476    +  promoter       EM7 promoter: synthetic bacterial promoter&nbsp
   9495..9869    +  CDS            BleoR: antibiotic-binding protein; Sh ble from Streptoalloteichus hindustanus; confers resistance to bleomycin, phleomycin, and Zeocin™
   9879..10004   +  CDS            ble (fragment): BLE_KLEPN - Experimental evidence at protein level: Swiss-Prot protein existence level 1. Binding protein with a strong affinity to the bleomycin family of antibiotics. Binds to CL990; an antimitotic-antibiotic compound. From Klebsiella pneumoniae.
   9999..10120   +  polyA_signal   SV40 poly(A) signal: SV40 polyadenylation signal
  10191..10213   -  protein_bind   lac operator (fragment): The lac repressor binds to the lac operator to inhibit transcription in E. coli. This inhibition can be relieved by adding lactose or isopropyl-β-D-thiogalactopyranoside (IPTG). lac repressor encoded by lacI
  10217..10247   -  promoter       lac promoter: promoter for the E. coli lac operon
  10262..10283   -  protein_bind   CAP binding site: CAP binding activates transcription in the presence of cAMP. E. coli catabolite activator protein
  10296..10388   -  CDS            lacI (fragment): lac repressor; lacI; The lac repressor binds to the lac operator to inhibit transcription in E. coli. This inhibition can be relieved by adding lactose or isopropyl-β-D-thiogalactopyranoside (IPTG).
  10571..11159   -  rep_origin     ori: high-copy-number ColE1/pMB1/pBR322/pUC origin of replication
  11330..12190   -  CDS            AmpR: β-lactamase; bla; confers resistance to ampicillin, carbenicillin, and related antibiotics
  12191..12295   -  promoter       AmpR promoter: bla
  12354..12406   -  misc_feature   bom (fragment): basis of mobility region from pBR322
  12561..12940   +  enhancer       CMV enhancer: human cytomegalovirus immediate early enhancer
  12941..199     +  promoter       CMV promoter (across the origin): human cytomegalovirus (CMV) immediate early promoter
>Addgene plasmid #191549 | LentiCRISPR v2 sgZER1-1 | addgene full sequence | sequence record 377583 | Addgene NGS Result
TGATGCGGTTTTGGCAGTACATCAATGGGCGTGGATAGCGGTTTGACTCACGGGGATTTCCAAGTCTCCA
CCCCATTGACGTCAATGGGAGTTTGTTTTGGCACCAAAATCAACGGGACTTTCCAAAATGTCGTAACAAC
TCCGCCCCATTGACGCAAATGGGCGGTAGGCGTGTACGGTGGGAGGTCTATATAAGCAGCGCGTTTTGCC
TGTACTGGGTCTCTCTGGTTAGACCAGATCTGAGCCTGGGAGCTCTCTGGCTAACTAGGGAACCCACTGC
TTAAGCCTCAATAAAGCTTGCCTTGAGTGCTTCAAGTAGTGTGTGCCCGTCTGTTGTGTGACTCTGGTAA
CTAGAGATCCCTCAGACCCTTTTAGTCAGTGTGGAAAATCTCTAGCAGTGGCGCCCGAACAGGGACTTGA
AAGCGAAAGGGAAACCAGAGGAGCTCTCTCGACGCAGGACTCGGCTTGCTGAAGCGCGCACGGCAAGAGG
CGAGGGGCGGCGACTGGTGAGTACGCCAAAAATTTTGACTAGCGGAGGCTAGAAGGAGAGAGATGGGTGC
GAGAGCGTCAGTATTAAGCGGGGGAGAATTAGATCGCGATGGGAAAAAATTCGGTTAAGGCCAGGGGGAA
AGAAAAAATATAAATTAAAACATATAGTATGGGCAAGCAGGGAGCTAGAACGATTCGCAGTTAATCCTGG
CCTGTTAGAAACATCAGAAGGCTGTAGACAAATACTGGGACAGCTACAACCATCCCTTCAGACAGGATCA
GAAGAACTTAGATCATTATATAATACAGTAGCAACCCTCTATTGTGTGCATCAAAGGATAGAGATAAAAG
ACACCAAGGAAGCTTTAGACAAGATAGAGGAAGAGCAAAACAAAAGTAAGACCACCGCACAGCAAGCGGC
CGCTGATCTTCAGACCTGGAGGAGGAGATATGAGGGACAATTGGAGAAGTGAATTATATAAATATAAAGT
AGTAAAAATTGAACCATTAGGAGTAGCACCCACCAAGGCAAAGAGAAGAGTGGTGCAGAGAGAAAAAAGA
GCAGTGGGAATAGGAGCTTTGTTCCTTGGGTTCTTGGGAGCAGCAGGAAGCACTATGGGCGCAGCGTCAA
TGACGCTGACGGTACAGGCCAGACAATTATTGTCTGGTATAGTGCAGCAGCAGAACAATTTGCTGAGGGC
TATTGAGGCGCAACAGCATCTGTTGCAACTCACAGTCTGGGGCATCAAGCAGCTCCAGGCAAGAATCCTG
GCTGTGGAAAGATACCTAAAGGATCAACAGCTCCTGGGGATTTGGGGTTGCTCTGGAAAACTCATTTGCA
CCACTGCTGTGCCTTGGAATGCTAGTTGGAGTAATAAATCTCTGGAACAGATTTGGAATCACACGACCTG
GATGGAGTGGGACAGAGAAATTAACAATTACACAAGCTTAATACACTCCTTAATTGAAGAATCGCAAAAC
CAGCAAGAAAAGAATGAACAAGAATTATTGGAATTAGATAAATGGGCAAGTTTGTGGAATTGGTTTAACA
TAACAAATTGGCTGTGGTATATAAAATTATTCATAATGATAGTAGGAGGCTTGGTAGGTTTAAGAATAGT
TTTTGCTGTACTTTCTATAGTGAATAGAGTTAGGCAGGGATATTCACCATTATCGTTTCAGACCCACCTC
CCAACCCCGAGGGGACCCGACAGGCCCGAAGGAATAGAAGAAGAAGGTGGAGAGAGAGACAGAGACAGAT
CCATTCGATTAGTGAACGGATCGGCACTGCGTGCGCCAATTCTGCAGACAAATGGCAGTATTCATCCACA
ATTTTAAAAGAAAAGGGGGGATTGGGGGGTACAGTGCAGGGGAAAGAATAGTAGACATAATAGCAACAGA
CATACAAACTAAAGAATTACAAAAACAAATTACAAAAATTCAAAATTTTCGGGTTTATTACAGGGACAGC
AGAGATCCAGTTTGGTTAATTAAGGTACCGAGGGCCTATTTCCCATGATTCCTTCATATTTGCATATACG
ATACAAGGCTGTTAGAGAGATAATTAGAATTAATTTGACTGTAAACACAAAGATATTAGTACAAAATACG
TGACGTAGAAAGTAATAATTTCTTGGGTAGTTTGCAGTTTTAAAATTATGTTTTAAAATGGACTATCATA
TGCTTACCGTAACTTGAAAGTATTTCGATTTCTTGGCTTTATATATCTTGTGGAAAGGACGAAACACCGC
AGGGACCCAATCAATCATGGTTTTAGAGCTAGAAATAGCAAGTTAAAATAAGGCTAGTCCGTTATCAACT
TGAAAAAGTGGCACCGAGTCGGTGCTTTTTTGAATTCGCTAGCTAGGTCTTGAAAGGAGTGGGAATTGGC
TCCGGTGCCCGTCAGTGGGCAGAGCGCACATCGCCCACAGTCCCCGAGAAGTTGGGGGGAGGGGTCGGCA
ATTGATCCGGTGCCTAGAGAAGGTGGCGCGGGGTAAACTGGGAAAGTGATGTCGTGTACTGGCTCCGCCT
TTTTCCCGAGGGTGGGGGAGAACCGTATATAAGTGCAGTAGTCGCCGTGAACGTTCTTTTTCGCAACGGG
TTTGCCGCCAGAACACAGGACCGGTTCTAGAGCGCTGCCACCATGGACAAGAAGTACAGCATCGGCCTGG
ACATCGGCACCAACTCTGTGGGCTGGGCCGTGATCACCGACGAGTACAAGGTGCCCAGCAAGAAATTCAA
GGTGCTGGGCAACACCGACCGGCACAGCATCAAGAAGAACCTGATCGGAGCCCTGCTGTTCGACAGCGGC
GAAACAGCCGAGGCCACCCGGCTGAAGAGAACCGCCAGAAGAAGATACACCAGACGGAAGAACCGGATCT
GCTATCTGCAAGAGATCTTCAGCAACGAGATGGCCAAGGTGGACGACAGCTTCTTCCACAGACTGGAAGA
GTCCTTCCTGGTGGAAGAGGATAAGAAGCACGAGCGGCACCCCATCTTCGGCAACATCGTGGACGAGGTG
GCCTACCACGAGAAGTACCCCACCATCTACCACCTGAGAAAGAAACTGGTGGACAGCACCGACAAGGCCG
ACCTGCGGCTGATCTATCTGGCCCTGGCCCACATGATCAAGTTCCGGGGCCACTTCCTGATCGAGGGCGA
CCTGAACCCCGACAACAGCGACGTGGACAAGCTGTTCATCCAGCTGGTGCAGACCTACAACCAGCTGTTC
GAGGAAAACCCCATCAACGCCAGCGGCGTGGACGCCAAGGCCATCCTGTCTGCCAGACTGAGCAAGAGCA
GACGGCTGGAAAATCTGATCGCCCAGCTGCCCGGCGAGAAGAAGAATGGCCTGTTCGGAAACCTGATTGC
CCTGAGCCTGGGCCTGACCCCCAACTTCAAGAGCAACTTCGACCTGGCCGAGGATGCCAAACTGCAGCTG
AGCAAGGACACCTACGACGACGACCTGGACAACCTGCTGGCCCAGATCGGCGACCAGTACGCCGACCTGT
TTCTGGCCGCCAAGAACCTGTCCGACGCCATCCTGCTGAGCGACATCCTGAGAGTGAACACCGAGATCAC
CAAGGCCCCCCTGAGCGCCTCTATGATCAAGAGATACGACGAGCACCACCAGGACCTGACCCTGCTGAAA
GCTCTCGTGCGGCAGCAGCTGCCTGAGAAGTACAAAGAGATTTTCTTCGACCAGAGCAAGAACGGCTACG
CCGGCTACATTGACGGCGGAGCCAGCCAGGAAGAGTTCTACAAGTTCATCAAGCCCATCCTGGAAAAGAT
GGACGGCACCGAGGAACTGCTCGTGAAGCTGAACAGAGAGGACCTGCTGCGGAAGCAGCGGACCTTCGAC
AACGGCAGCATCCCCCACCAGATCCACCTGGGAGAGCTGCACGCCATTCTGCGGCGGCAGGAAGATTTTT
ACCCATTCCTGAAGGACAACCGGGAAAAGATCGAGAAGATCCTGACCTTCCGCATCCCCTACTACGTGGG
CCCTCTGGCCAGGGGAAACAGCAGATTCGCCTGGATGACCAGAAAGAGCGAGGAAACCATCACCCCCTGG
AACTTCGAGGAAGTGGTGGACAAGGGCGCTTCCGCCCAGAGCTTCATCGAGCGGATGACCAACTTCGATA
AGAACCTGCCCAACGAGAAGGTGCTGCCCAAGCACAGCCTGCTGTACGAGTACTTCACCGTGTATAACGA
GCTGACCAAAGTGAAATACGTGACCGAGGGAATGAGAAAGCCCGCCTTCCTGAGCGGCGAGCAGAAAAAG
GCCATCGTGGACCTGCTGTTCAAGACCAACCGGAAAGTGACCGTGAAGCAGCTGAAAGAGGACTACTTCA
AGAAAATCGAGTGCTTCGACTCCGTGGAAATCTCCGGCGTGGAAGATCGGTTCAACGCCTCCCTGGGCAC
ATACCACGATCTGCTGAAAATTATCAAGGACAAGGACTTCCTGGACAATGAGGAAAACGAGGACATTCTG
GAAGATATCGTGCTGACCCTGACACTGTTTGAGGACAGAGAGATGATCGAGGAACGGCTGAAAACCTATG
CCCACCTGTTCGACGACAAAGTGATGAAGCAGCTGAAGCGGCGGAGATACACCGGCTGGGGCAGGCTGAG
CCGGAAGCTGATCAACGGCATCCGGGACAAGCAGTCCGGCAAGACAATCCTGGATTTCCTGAAGTCCGAC
GGCTTCGCCAACAGAAACTTCATGCAGCTGATCCACGACGACAGCCTGACCTTTAAAGAGGACATCCAGA
AAGCCCAGGTGTCCGGCCAGGGCGATAGCCTGCACGAGCACATTGCCAATCTGGCCGGCAGCCCCGCCAT
TAAGAAGGGCATCCTGCAGACAGTGAAGGTGGTGGACGAGCTCGTGAAAGTGATGGGCCGGCACAAGCCC
GAGAACATCGTGATCGAAATGGCCAGAGAGAACCAGACCACCCAGAAGGGACAGAAGAACAGCCGCGAGA
GAATGAAGCGGATCGAAGAGGGCATCAAAGAGCTGGGCAGCCAGATCCTGAAAGAACACCCCGTGGAAAA
CACCCAGCTGCAGAACGAGAAGCTGTACCTGTACTACCTGCAGAATGGGCGGGATATGTACGTGGACCAG
GAACTGGACATCAACCGGCTGTCCGACTACGATGTGGACCATATCGTGCCTCAGAGCTTTCTGAAGGACG
ACTCCATCGACAACAAGGTGCTGACCAGAAGCGACAAGAACCGGGGCAAGAGCGACAACGTGCCCTCCGA
AGAGGTCGTGAAGAAGATGAAGAACTACTGGCGGCAGCTGCTGAACGCCAAGCTGATTACCCAGAGAAAG
TTCGACAATCTGACCAAGGCCGAGAGAGGCGGCCTGAGCGAACTGGATAAGGCCGGCTTCATCAAGAGAC
AGCTGGTGGAAACCCGGCAGATCACAAAGCACGTGGCACAGATCCTGGACTCCCGGATGAACACTAAGTA
CGACGAGAATGACAAGCTGATCCGGGAAGTGAAAGTGATCACCCTGAAGTCCAAGCTGGTGTCCGATTTC
CGGAAGGATTTCCAGTTTTACAAAGTGCGCGAGATCAACAACTACCACCACGCCCACGACGCCTACCTGA
ACGCCGTCGTGGGAACCGCCCTGATCAAAAAGTACCCTAAGCTGGAAAGCGAGTTCGTGTACGGCGACTA
CAAGGTGTACGACGTGCGGAAGATGATCGCCAAGAGCGAGCAGGAAATCGGCAAGGCTACCGCCAAGTAC
TTCTTCTACAGCAACATCATGAACTTTTTCAAGACCGAGATTACCCTGGCCAACGGCGAGATCCGGAAGC
GGCCTCTGATCGAGACAAACGGCGAAACCGGGGAGATCGTGTGGGATAAGGGCCGGGATTTTGCCACCGT
GCGGAAAGTGCTGAGCATGCCCCAAGTGAATATCGTGAAAAAGACCGAGGTGCAGACAGGCGGCTTCAGC
AAAGAGTCTATCCTGCCCAAGAGGAACAGCGATAAGCTGATCGCCAGAAAGAAGGACTGGGACCCTAAGA
AGTACGGCGGCTTCGACAGCCCCACCGTGGCCTATTCTGTGCTGGTGGTGGCCAAAGTGGAAAAGGGCAA
GTCCAAGAAACTGAAGAGTGTGAAAGAGCTGCTGGGGATCACCATCATGGAAAGAAGCAGCTTCGAGAAG
AATCCCATCGACTTTCTGGAAGCCAAGGGCTACAAAGAAGTGAAAAAGGACCTGATCATCAAGCTGCCTA
AGTACTCCCTGTTCGAGCTGGAAAACGGCCGGAAGAGAATGCTGGCCTCTGCCGGCGAACTGCAGAAGGG
AAACGAACTGGCCCTGCCCTCCAAATATGTGAACTTCCTGTACCTGGCCAGCCACTATGAGAAGCTGAAG
GGCTCCCCCGAGGATAATGAGCAGAAACAGCTGTTTGTGGAACAGCACAAGCACTACCTGGACGAGATCA
TCGAGCAGATCAGCGAGTTCTCCAAGAGAGTGATCCTGGCCGACGCTAATCTGGACAAAGTGCTGTCCGC
CTACAACAAGCACCGGGATAAGCCCATCAGAGAGCAGGCCGAGAATATCATCCACCTGTTTACCCTGACC
AATCTGGGAGCCCCTGCCGCCTTCAAGTACTTTGACACCACCATCGACCGGAAGAGGTACACCAGCACCA
AAGAGGTGCTGGACGCCACCCTGATCCACCAGAGCATCACCGGCCTGTACGAGACACGGATCGACCTGTC
TCAGCTGGGAGGCGACAAGCGACCTGCCGCCACAAAGAAGGCTGGACAGGCTAAGAAGAAGAAAGATTAC
AAAGACGATGACGATAAGGGATCCGGCGCAACAAACTTCTCTCTGCTGAAACAAGCCGGAGATGTCGAAG
AGAATCCTGGACCGACCGAGTACAAGCCCACGGTGCGCCTCGCCACCCGCGACGACGTCCCCAGGGCCGT
ACGCACCCTCGCCGCCGCGTTCGCCGACTACCCCGCCACGCGCCACACCGTCGATCCGGACCGCCACATC
GAGCGGGTCACCGAGCTGCAAGAACTCTTCCTCACGCGCGTCGGGCTCGACATCGGCAAGGTGTGGGTCG
CGGACGACGGCGCCGCGGTGGCGGTCTGGACCACGCCGGAGAGCGTCGAAGCGGGGGCGGTGTTCGCCGA
GATCGGCCCGCGCATGGCCGAGTTGAGCGGTTCCCGGCTGGCCGCGCAGCAACAGATGGAAGGCCTCCTG
GCGCCGCACCGGCCCAAGGAGCCCGCGTGGTTCCTGGCCACCGTCGGAGTCTCGCCCGACCACCAGGGCA
AGGGTCTGGGCAGCGCCGTCGTGCTCCCCGGAGTGGAGGCGGCCGAGCGCGCCGGGGTGCCCGCCTTCCT
GGAGACCTCCGCGCCCCGCAACCTCCCCTTCTACGAGCGGCTCGGCTTCACCGTCACCGCCGACGTCGAG
GTGCCCGAAGGACCGCGCACCTGGTGCATGACCCGCAAGCCCGGTGCCTGAACGCGTTAAGTCGACAATC
AACCTCTGGATTACAAAATTTGTGAAAGATTGACTGGTATTCTTAACTATGTTGCTCCTTTTACGCTATG
TGGATACGCTGCTTTAATGCCTTTGTATCATGCTATTGCTTCCCGTATGGCTTTCATTTTCTCCTCCTTG
TATAAATCCTGGTTGCTGTCTCTTTATGAGGAGTTGTGGCCCGTTGTCAGGCAACGTGGCGTGGTGTGCA
CTGTGTTTGCTGACGCAACCCCCACTGGTTGGGGCATTGCCACCACCTGTCAGCTCCTTTCCGGGACTTT
CGCTTTCCCCCTCCCTATTGCCACGGCGGAACTCATCGCCGCCTGCCTTGCCCGCTGCTGGACAGGGGCT
CGGCTGTTGGGCACTGACAATTCCGTGGTGTTGTCGGGGAAATCATCGTCCTTTCCTTGGCTGCTCGCCT
GTGTTGCCACCTGGATTCTGCGCGGGACGTCCTTCTGCTACGTCCCTTCGGCCCTCAATCCAGCGGACCT
TCCTTCCCGCGGCCTGCTGCCGGCTCTGCGGCCTCTTCCGCGTCTTCGCCTTCGCCCTCAGACGAGTCGG
ATCTCCCTTTGGGCCGCCTCCCCGCGTCGACTTTAAGACCAATGACTTACAAGGCAGCTGTAGATCTTAG
CCACTTTTTAAAAGAAAAGGGGGGACTGGAAGGGCTAATTCACTCCCAACGAAGACAAGATCTGCTTTTT
GCTTGTACTGGGTCTCTCTGGTTAGACCAGATCTGAGCCTGGGAGCTCTCTGGCTAACTAGGGAACCCAC
TGCTTAAGCCTCAATAAAGCTTGCCTTGAGTGCTTCAAGTAGTGTGTGCCCGTCTGTTGTGTGACTCTGG
TAACTAGAGATCCCTCAGACCCTTTTAGTCAGTGTGGAAAATCTCTAGCAGGGCCCGTTTAAACCCGCTG
ATCAGCCTCGACTGTGCCTTCTAGTTGCCAGCCATCTGTTGTTTGCCCCTCCCCCGTGCCTTCCTTGACC
CTGGAAGGTGCCACTCCCACTGTCCTTTCCTAATAAAATGAGGAAATTGCATCGCATTGTCTGAGTAGGT
GTCATTCTATTCTGGGGGGTGGGGTGGGGCAGGACAGCAAGGGGGAGGATTGGGAAGACAATAGCAGGCA
TGCTGGGGATGCGGTGGGCTCTATGGCTTCTGAGGCGGAAAGAACCAGCTGGGGCTCTAGGGGGTATCCC
C
[124 nt withheld, positions 8682-8805]
C
[91 nt withheld, positions 8807-8897]
A
[49 nt withheld, positions 8899-8947]
CCTTTGACGTTGGAGTCCACGTTCTTT
[37 nt withheld, positions 8975-9011]
ACCCTATCTCGGTCTATTCTTTTGATTTATAAGGGATTTTGCCGATTTCGGCCTATTGGTTAAAAAATGA
GCTGATTTAACAAAAATTTAACGCGAATTAATTCTGTGGAATGTGTGTCAGTTAGGGTGTGGAAAGTCCC
CAGGCTCCCCAGCAGGCAGAAGTATGCAAAGCATGCATCTCAATTAGTCAGCAACCATAGTCCCGCCCCT
AACTCCGCCCATCCCGCCCCTAACTCCGCCCAGTTCCGCCCATTCTCCGCCCCATGGCTGACTAATTTTT
TTTATTTATGCAGAGGCCGAGGCCGCCTCTGCCTCTGAGCTATTCCAGAAGTAGTGAGGAGGCTTTTTTG
GAGGCCTAGGCTTTTGCAAAAAGCTCCCGGGAGCTTGTATATCCATTTTCGGATCTGATCAGCACGTGTT
GACAATTAATCATCGGCATAGTATATCGGCATAGTATAATACGACAAGGTGAGGAACTAAACCATGGCCA
AGTTGACCAGTGCCGTTCCGGTGCTCACCGCGCGCGACGTCGCCGGAGCGGTCGAGTTCTGGACCGACCG
GCTCGGGTTCTCCCGGGACTTCGTGGAGGACGACTTCGCCGGTGTGGTCCGGGACGACGTGACCCTGTTC
ATCAGCGCGGTCCAGGACCAGGTGGTGCCGGACAACACCCTGGCCTGGGTGTGGGTGCGCGGCCTGGACG
AGCTGTACGCCGAGTGGTCGGAGGTCGTGTCCACGAACTTCCGGGACGCCTCCGGGCCGGCCATGACCGA
GATCGGCGAGCAGCCGTGGGGGCGGGAGTTCGCCCTGCGCGACCCGGCCGGCAACTGCGTGCACTTCGTG
GCCGAGGAGCAGGACTGACACGTGCTACGAGATTTCGATTCCACCGCCGCCTTCTATGAAAGGTTGGGCT
TCGGAATCGTTTTCCGGGACGCCGGCTGGATGATCCTCCAGCGCGGGGATCTCATGCTGGAGTTCTTCGC
CCACCCCAACTTGTTTATTGCAGCTTATAATGGTTACAAATAAAGCAATAGCATCACAAATTTCACAAAT
AAAGCATTTTTTTCACTGCATTCTAGTTGTGGTTTGTCCAAACTCATCAATGTATCTTATCATGTCTGTA
TACCGTCGACCTCTAGCTAGAGCTTGGCGTAATCATGGTCATAGCTGTTTCCTGTGTGAAATTGTTATCC
GCTCACAATTCCACACAACATACGAGCCGGAAGCATAAAGTGTAAAGCCTGGGGTGCCTAATGAGTGAGC
TAACTCACATTAATTGCGTTGCGCTCACTGCCCGCTTTCCAGTCGGGAAACCTGTCGTGCCAGCTGCATT
AATGAATCGGCCAACGCGCGGGGAGAGGCGGTTTGCGTATTGGGCGCTCTTCCGCTTCCTCGCTCACTGA
CTCGCTGCGCTCGGTCGTTCGGCTGCGGCGAGCGGTATCAGCTCACTCAAAGGCGGTAATACGGTTATCC
ACAGAATCAGGGGATAACGCAGGAAAGAACATGTGAGCAAAAGGCCAGCAAAAGGCCAGGAACCGTAAAA
AGGCCGCGTTGCTGGCGTTTTTCCATAGGCTCCGCCCCCCTGACGAGCATCACAAAAATCGACGCTCAAG
TCAGAGGTGGCGAAACCCGACAGGACTATAAAGATACCAGGCGTTTCCCCCTGGAAGCTCCCTCGTGCGC
TCTCCTGTTCCGACCCTGCCGCTTACCGGATACCTGTCCGCCTTTCTCCCTTCGGGAAGCGTGGCGCTTT
CTCATAGCTCACGCTGTAGGTATCTCAGTTCGGTGTAGGTCGTTCGCTCCAAGCTGGGCTGTGTGCACGA
ACCCCCCGTTCAGCCCGACCGCTGCGCCTTATCCGGTAACTATCGTCTTGAGTCCAACCCGGTAAGACAC
GACTTATCGCCACTGGCAGCAGCCACTGGTAACAGGATTAGCAGAGCGAGGTATGTAGGCGGTGCTACAG
AGTTCTTGAAGTGGTGGCCTAACTACGGCTACACTAGAAGAACAGTATTTGGTATCTGCGCTCTGCTGAA
GCCAGTTACCTTCGGAAAAAGAGTTGGTAGCTCTTGATCCGGCAAACAAACCACCGCTGGTAGCGGTGGT
TTTTTTGTTTGCAAGCAGCAGATTACGCGCAGAAAAAAAGGATCTCAAGAAGATCCTTTGATCTTTTCTA
CGGGGTCTGACGCTCAGTGGAACGAAAACTCACGTTAAGGGATTTTGGTCATGAGATTATCAAAAAGGAT
CTTCACCTAGATCCTTTTAAATTAAAAATGAAGTTTTAAATCAATCTAAAGTATATATGAGTAAACTTGG
TCTGACAGTTACCAATGCTTAATCAGTGAGGCACCTATCTCAGCGATCTGTCTATTTCGTTCATCCATAG
TTGCCTGACTCCCCGTCGTGTAGATAACTACGATACGGGAGGGCTTACCATCTGGCCCCAGTGCTGCAAT
GATACCGCGAGACCCACGCTCACCGGCTCCAGATTTATCAGCAATAAACCAGCCAGCCGGAAGGGCCGAG
CGCAGAAGTGGTCCTGCAACTTTATCCGCCTCCATCCAGTCTATTAATTGTTGCCGGGAAGCTAGAGTAA
GTAGTTCGCCAGTTAATAGTTTGCGCAACGTTGTTGCCATTGCTACAGGCATCGTGGTGTCACGCTCGTC
GTTTGGTATGGCTTCATTCAGCTCCGGTTCCCAACGATCAAGGCGAGTTACATGATCCCCCATGTTGTGC
AAAAAAGCGGTTAGCTCCTTCGGTCCTCCGATCGTTGTCAGAAGTAAGTTGGCCGCAGTGTTATCACTCA
TGGTTATGGCAGCACTGCATAATTCTCTTACTGTCATGCCATCCGTAAGATGCTTTTCTGTGACTGGTGA
GTACTCAACCAAGTCATTCTGAGAATAGTGTATGCGGCGACCGAGTTGCTCTTGCCCGGCGTCAATACGG
GATAATACCGCGCCACATAGCAGAACTTTAAAAGTGCTCATCATTGGAAAACGTTCTTCGGGGCGAAAAC
TCTCAAGGATCTTACCGCTGTTGAGATCCAGTTCGATGTAACCCACTCGTGCACCCAACTGATCTTCAGC
ATCTTTTACTTTCACCAGCGTTTCTGGGTGAGCAAAAACAGGAAGGCAAAATGCCGCAAAAAAGGGAATA
AGGGCGACACGGAAATGTTGAATACTCATACTCTTCCTTTTTCAATATTATTGAAGCATTTATCAGGGTT
ATTGTCTCATGAGCGGATACATATTTGAATGTATTTAGAAAAATAAACAAATAGGGGTTCCGCGCACATT
TCCCCGAAAAGTGCCACCTGACGTCGACGGATCGGGAGATCTCCCGATCCCCTATGGTGCACTCTCAGTA
CAATCTGCTCTGATGCCGCATAGTTAAGCCAGTATCTGCTCCCTGCTTGTGTGTTGGAGGTCGCTGAGTA
GTGCGCGAGCAAAATTTAAGCTACAACAAGGCAAGGCTTGACCGACAATTGCATGAAGAATCTGCTTAGG
GTTAGGCGTTTTGCGCTGCTTCGCGATGTACGGGCCAGATATACGCGTTGACATTGATTATTGACTAGTT
ATTAATAGTAATCAATTACGGGGTCATTAGTTCATAGCCCATATATGGAGTTCCGCGTTACATAACTTAC
GGTAAATGGCCCGCCTGGCTGACCGCCCAACGACCCCCGCCCATTGACGTCAATAATGACGTATGTTCCC
ATAGTAACGCCAATAGGGACTTTCCATTGACGTCAATGGGTGGAGTATTTACGGTAAACTGCCCACTTGG
CAGTACATCAAGTGTATCATATGCCAAGTACGCCCCCTATTGACGTCAATGACGGTAAATGGCCCGCCTG
GCATTATGCCCAGTACATGACCTTATGGGACTTTCCTACTTGGCAGTACATCTACGTATTAGTCATCGCT
ATTACCATGG
